>Addgene plasmid #186668 | Donor_ANKRD1_KO_Hygro | addgene full sequence | sequence record 367854 | Addgene NGS Result
TTCGTGCACACAGCCCAGCTTGGAGCGAACGACCTACACCGAACTGAGATACCTACAGCGTGAGCTATGA
GAAAGCGCCACGCTTCCCGAAGGGAGAAAGGCGGACAGGTATCCGGTAAGCGGCAGGGTCGGAACAGGAG
AGCGCACGAGGGAGCTTCCAGGGGGAAACGCCTGGTATCTTTATAGTCCTGTCGGGTTTCGCCACCTCTG
ACTTGAGCGTCGATTTTTGTGATGCTCGTCAGGGGGGCGGAGCCTATGGAAAAACGCCAGCAACGCGGCC
TTTTTACGGTTCCTGGCCTTTTGCTGGCCTTTTGCTCACATGTTCTTTCCTGCGTTATCCCCTGATTCTG
TGGATAACCGTATTACCGCCTTTGAGTGAGCTGATACCGCTCGCCGCAGCCGAACGACCGAGCGCAGCGA
GTCAGTGAGCGAGGAAGCGGAAGAGCGCCCAATACGCAAACCGCCTCTCCCCGCGCGTTGGCCGATTCAT
TAATGCAGCTGGCACGACAGGTTTCCCGACTGGAAAGCGGGCAGTGAGCGCAACGCAATTAATGTGAGTT
AGCTCACTCATTAGGCACCCCAGGCTTTACACTTTATGCTTCCGGCTCGTATGTTGTGTGGAATTGTGAG
CGGATAACAATTTCACACAGGAAACAGCTATGACCATGATTACGCCATGACAAGTTTCCCCTAAGTGAAG
TGTTGATAAGTCTGCTTATCAGAAAGATATTACTGGGGGTGTGATATGTAGGGCATCTACATTTTCTTGA
TAGGTAGTCATATGAAAGCTGACAAAGAAAAAAAGGGCAGTGATGTGGTGCAATGTCAACAGACAGCTGT
CCCCTGACTCTTGACAAATAGGATGACTTGCATTGCTGAGCGATGTGATCACCACCAAAGGAATGGCCCT
CTCACATTTCTTCCTGATTCACATATTCAGCAGGGTTAGCTTGTCCTCCCCTCCCTCTTCAGCTTCCCAG
ACACTGAGTCTGGAATGAAAATTCACCTGCCTCTGAGTTGGCTCCTAATGGGGGTGGGAGTGTTACTTCG
GTTCCCAGGTTGGAAGATTATCTCACCCGGCAACAGCTATATAAGCTGACCGGTGTAGAGGGGCCCAGCA
GGGCCAACTCCAGGGATTCCTTCCACGACAGAAAAACATACAAGACTCCTTCAGCCAACGTACTACGCGT
CTCGACGGATCGGGAGATCTCGACCGAGCTTTGCAAAGATGGATAAAGTTTTAAACAGAGAGGAATCTTT
GCAGCTAATGGACCTTCTAGGTCTTGAAAGGAGTGGGAATTGGCTCCGGTGCCCGTCAGTGGGCAGAGCG
CACATCGCCCACAGTCCCCGAGAAGTTGGGGGGAGGGGTCGGCAATTGAACCGGTGCCTAGAGAAGGTGG
CGCGGGGTAAACTGGGAAAGTGATGTCGTGTACTGGCTCCGCCTTTTTCCCGAGGGTGGGGGAGAACCGT
ATATAAGTGCAGTAGTCGCCGTGAACGTTCTTTTTCGCAACGGGTTTGCCGCCAGAACACAGGTAAGTGC
CGTGTGTGGTTCCCGCGGGCCTGGCCTCTTTACGGGTTATGGCCCTTGCGTGCCTTGAATTACTTCCACC
TGGCTGCAGTACGTGATTCTTGATCCCGAGCTTCGGGTTGGAAGTGGGTGGGAGAGTTCGAGGCCTTGCG
CTTAAGGAGCCCCTTCGCCTCGTGCTTGAGTTGAGGCCTGGCCTGGGCGCTGGGGCCGCCGCGTGCGAAT
CTGGTGGCACCTTCGCGCCTGTCTCGCTGCTTTCGATAAGTCTCTAGCCATTTAAAATTTTTGATGACCT
GCTGCGACGCTTTTTTTCTGGCAAGATAGTCTTGTAAATGCGGGCCAAGATCGATCTGCACACTGGTATT
TCGGTTTTTGGGGCCGCGGGCGGCGACGGGGCCCGTGCGTCCCAGCGCACATGTTCGGCGAGGCGGGGCC
TGCGAGCGCGGCCACCGAGAATCGGACGGGGGTAGTCTCAAGCTGGCCGGCCTGCTCTGGTGCCTGGCCT
CGCGCCGCCGTGTATCGCCCCGCCCTGGGCGGCAAGGCTGGCCCGGTCGGCACCAGTTGCGTGAGCGGAA
AGATGGCCGCTTCCCGGCCCTGCTGCAGGGAGCTCAAAATGGAGGACGCGGCGCTCGGGAGAGCGGGCGG
GTGAGTCACCCACACAAAGGAAAAGGGCCTTTCCGTCCTCAGCCGTCGCTTCATGTGACTCCACGGAGTA
CCGGGCGCCGTCCAGGCACCTCGATTAGTTCTCGATCGAGCTTTTGGAGTACGTCGTCTTTAGGTTGGGG
GGAGGGGTTTTATGCGATGGAGTTTCCCCACACTGAGTGGGTGGAGACTGAAGTTAGGCCAGCTTGGCAC
TTGATGTAATTCTCCTTGGAATTTGCCCTTTTTGAGTTTGGATCTTGGTTCATTCTCAAGCCTCAGACAG
TGGTTCAAAGTTTTTTTCTTCCATTTCAGGTGTCGTGAGGAATTAGCTTGACCAAGCTTGCTAGCAATCA
AAATGAAAAAGCCTGAACTCACCGCGACGTCTGTCGAGAAGTTTCTGATCGAAAAGTTCGACAGCGTCTC
CGACCTGATGCAGCTCTCGGAGGGCGAAGAATCTCGTGCTTTCAGCTTCGATGTAGGAGGGCGTGGATAT
GTCCTGCGGGTAAATAGCTGCGCCGATGGTTTCTACAAAGATCGTTATGTTTATCGGCACTTTGCATCGG
CCGCGCTCCCGATTCCGGAAGTGCTTGACATTGGGGAATTTAGCGAGAGCCTGACCTATTGCATCTCCCG
CCGTGCACAGGGTGTCACGTTGCAAGACCTGCCTGAAACCGAACTGCCCGCTGTTCTGCAGCCGGTCGCG
GAGGCCATGGATGCGATCGCTGCGGCCGATCTTAGCCAGACGAGCGGGTTCGGCCCATTCGGACCGCAAG
GAATCGGTCAATACACTACATGGCGTGATTTCATATGCGCGATTGCTGATCCCCATGTGTATCACTGGCA
AACTGTGATGGACGACACCGTCAGTGCGTCCGTCGCGCAGGCTCTCGATGAGCTGATGCTTTGGGCCGAG
GACTGCCCCGAAGTCCGGCACCTCGTGCACGCGGATTTCGGCTCCAACAATGTCCTGACGGACAATGGCC
GCATAACAGCGGTCATTGACTGGAGCGAGGCGATGTTCGGGGATTCCCAATACGAGGTCGCCAACATCTT
CTTCTGGAGGCCGTGGTTGGCTTGTATGGAGCAGCAGACGCGCTACTTCGAGCGGAGGCATCCGGAGCTT
GCAGGATCGCCGCGGCTCCGGGCGTATATGCTCCGCATTGGTCTTGACCAACTCTATCAGAGCTTGGTTG
ACGGCAATTTCGATGATGCAGCTTGGGCGCAGGGTCGATGCGACGCAATCGTCCGATCCGGAGCCGGGAC
TGTCGGGCGTACACAAATCGCCCGCAGAAGCGCGGCCGTCTGGACCGATGGCTGTGTAGAAGTACTCGCC
GATAGTGGAAACCGACGCCCCAGCACTCGTCCGAGGGCAAAGGAATAGAACTTGTTTATTGCAGCTTATA
ATGGTTACAAATAAAGCAATAGCATCACAAATTTCACAAATAAAGCATTTTTTTCACTGCATTCTAGTTG
TGGTTTGTCCAAACTCATCAATGTATCTTATCATGTCTGGATCGGTACTGAAAGTAGAGGAACTGGTATG
TAAGATGCATTAATTTTATAAAATGAAAACTGGTTCATCTTGGTTTTTATTTGAAAATTGAAATGCCCTT
TGCTTTCAGGTGTAATGCAAGGGAACTCTGAAAATGTCATATATGGAAAAAGGTTGATGTGATGAAACAA
GTGAAATTGGAAAAAAAAAATGGAGCTACCAGTAATGAATTCTCTGCATATTTCCTATTTAATATCTTCT
CCTTTGGTTTTATTACTACAGTGTGGAATCACGTGTAGTTATCAAAATGTCTTAGGGAAGAAGTGTTATT
GAAAGAATGTAAGCCCGGAAACTTTACAATAAGGCGAAACTCATCAAAAGTACCTAAAGTTGAGTTTTAA
TTAAGCAGAGAAGGTTTTTGATTTTCCTAAAAGAAATGTGATTAAGCAGATTAAAAGTAGATTTAATCTG
TCAACCTAACCCAAGCTTTGATTTAACCAAGAGAGTAGGACAAGCATCCTAGAGGATCCCCGGGTACCGA
GCTCGAATTCACTGGCCGTCGTTTTACAACGTCGTGACTGGGAAAACCCTGGCGTTACCCAACTTAATCG
CCTTGCAGCACATCCCCCTTTCGCCAGCTGGCGTAATAGCGAAGAGGCCCGCACCGATCGCCCTTCCCAA
CAGTTGCGCAGCCTGAATGGCGAATGGCGCCTGATGCGGTATTTTCTCCTTACGCATCTGTGCGGTATTT
CACACCGCATATGGTGCACTCTCAGTACAATCTGCTCTGATGCCGCATAGTTAAGCCAGCCCCGACACCC
GCCAACACCCGCTGACGCGCCCTGACGGGCTTGTCTGCTCCCGGCATCCGCTTACAGACAAGCTGTGACC
GTCTCCGGGAGCTGCATGTGTCAGAGGTTTTCACCGTCATCACCGAAACGCGCGAGACGAAAGGGCCTCG
TGATACGCCTATTTTTATAGGTTAATGTCATGATAATAATGGTTTCTTAGACGTCAGGTGGCACTTTTCG
GGGAAATGTGCGCGGAACCCCTATTTGTTTATTTTTCTAAATACATTCAAATATGTATCCGCTCATGAGA
CAATAACCCTGATAAATGCTTCAATAATATTGAAAAAGGAAGAGTATGAGTATTCAACATTTCCGTGTCG
CCCTTATTCCCTTTTTTGCGGCATTTTGCCTTCCTGTTTTTGCTCACCCAGAAACGCTGGTGAAAGTAAA
AGATGCTGAAGATCAGTTGGGTGCACGAGTGGGTTACATCGAACTGGATCTCAACAGCGGTAAGATCCTT
GAGAGTTTTCGCCCCGAAGAACGTTTTCCAATGATGAGCACTTTTAAAGTTCTGCTATGTGGCGCGGTAT
TATCCCGTATTGACGCCGGGCAAGAGCAACTCGGTCGCCGCATACACTATTCTCAGAATGACTTGGTTGA
GTACTCACCAGTCACAGAAAAGCATCTTACGGATGGCATGACAGTAAGAGAATTATGCAGTGCTGCCATA
ACCATGAGTGATAACACTGCGGCCAACTTACTTCTGACAACGATCGGAGGACCGAAGGAGCTAACCGCTT
TTTTGCACAACATGGGGGATCATGTAACTCGCCTTGATCGTTGGGAACCGGAGCTGAATGAAGCCATACC
AAACGACGAGCGTGACACCACGATGCCTGTAGCAATGGCAACAACGTTGCGCAAACTATTAACTGGCGAA
CTACTTACTCTAGCTTCCCGGCAACAATTAATAGACTGGATGGAGGCGGATAAAGTTGCAGGACCACTTC
TGCGCTCGGCCCTTCCGGCTGGCTGGTTTATTGCTGATAAATCTGGAGCCGGTGAGCGTGGGTCTCGCGG
TATCATTGCAGCACTGGGGCCAGATGGTAAGCCCTCCCGTATCGTAGTTATCTACACGACGGGGAGTCAG
GCAACTATGGATGAACGAAATAGACAGATCGCTGAGATAGGTGCCTCACTGATTAAGCATTGGTAACTGT
CAGACCAAGTTTACTCATATATACTTTAGATTGATTTAAAACTTCATTTTTAATTTAAAAGGATCTAGGT
GAAGATCCTTTTTGATAATCTCATGACCAAAATCCCTTAACGTGAGTTTTCGTTCCACTGAGCGTCAGAC
CCCGTAGAAAAGATCAAAGGATCTTCTTGAGATCCTTTTTTTCTGCGCGTAATCTGCTGCTTGCAAACAA
AAAAACCACCGCTACCAGCGGTGGTTTGTTTGCCGGATCAAGAGCTACCAACTCTTTTTCCGAAGGTAAC
TGGCTTCAGCAGAGCGCAGATACCAAATACTGTTCTTCTAGTGTAGCCGTAGTTAGGCCACCACTTCAAG
AACTCTGTAGCACCGCCTACATACCTCGCTCTGCTAATCCTGTTACCAGTGGCTGCTGCCAGTGGCGATA
AGTCGTGTCTTACCGGGTTGGACTCAAGACGATAGTTACCGGATAAGGCGCAGCGGTCGGGCTGAACGGG
GGG
Features (pLannotate 1.2.2; 17 found; start..end, strand, type, name):
    445..537     +  CDS            lacI (fragment): lac repressor; lacI; The lac repressor binds to the lac operator to inhibit transcription in E. coli. This inhibition can be relieved by adding lactose or isopropyl-β-D-thiogalactopyranoside (IPTG).
    550..571     +  protein_bind   CAP binding site: CAP binding activates transcription in the presence of cAMP. E. coli catabolite activator protein
    586..616     +  promoter       lac promoter: promoter for the E. coli lac operon
    624..640     +  protein_bind   lac operator: The lac repressor binds to the lac operator to inhibit transcription in E. coli. This inhibition can be relieved by adding lactose or isopropyl-β-D-thiogalactopyranoside (IPTG). lac repressor encoded by lacI
   1229..1295    +  CDS            small t antigen (fragment): SV40 (simian virus 40) small t antigen
   1321..1532    +  promoter       EF-1α core promoter: core promoter for human elongation factor EF-1α
   1533..1642    +  intron         EF-1α intron A (fragment): intron upstream of the start codon of human EF-1α
   2276..2479    +  intron         EF-1α intron A: truncated intron upstream of the start codon of human EF-1α
   2523..3545    +  CDS            hph: KHYB_ECOLX - Experimental evidence at protein level: Swiss-Prot protein existence level 1. The aminoglycoside phosphotransferases achieve inactivation of their antibiotic substrates by phosphorylation. Only phosphorylates hygromycin and closely related compounds such as demethyl analogs and destomycin. From Escherichia coli.
   3549..3683    +  polyA_signal   SV40 poly(A) signal: SV40 polyadenylation signal
   4179..4210    -  misc_feature   MCS (fragment): pUC18/19 multiple cloning site
   4207..4364    +  CDS            lacZα (fragment): LacZα fragment of β-galactosidase; lacZ fragment
   4370..4469    -  misc_feature   bom (fragment): basis of mobility region from pBR322
   4571..4606    -  CDS            rop (fragment): Rop protein, which maintains plasmids at low copy number; rop
   4701..4805    +  promoter       AmpR promoter: bla
   4806..5666    +  CDS            AmpR: β-lactamase; bla; confers resistance to ampicillin, carbenicillin, and related antibiotics
   5837..262     +  rep_origin     ori (across the origin): high-copy-number ColE1/pMB1/pBR322/pUC origin of replication
