[The description below was written by a language model from this plasmid's Addgene catalogue record and pLannotate feature annotations shown in this document.]
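Description:
Donor_ANKRD1_KO_Hygro is a homology-directed repair donor plasmid built on the pUC19 backbone by Gibson assembly, designed to disrupt the endogenous human ANKRD1 gene in HEK293 cells. It is maintained in E. coli as a high-copy plasmid through the ColE1/pUC origin and selected with ampicillin via the β-lactamase gene and its native promoter. Leftover pUC19 elements (lac promoter and operator, CAP binding site, lacZα and multiple cloning site fragments, and short lacI, bom and rop remnants) appear in the annotation but have no role in the construct's function in mammalian cells.

The payload is a self-contained hygromycin resistance cassette: the human EF-1α core promoter with portions of its intron A drives the hph hygromycin phosphotransferase coding sequence, which is terminated by an SV40 polyadenylation signal. According to the record, this cassette sits between two homology arms matching the ANKRD1 locus. The arms are not annotated in the feature table, but unannotated stretches on either side of the cassette are consistent with their placement; their lengths and exact genomic targets are not stated. A short fragment annotated as SV40 small t antigen lies just upstream of the promoter, and the record does not explain its purpose.

When a break is made at the target locus, recombination through the arms would insert the cassette into ANKRD1, interrupting the gene while making edited cells hygromycin resistant. This allows knockout cell pools to be enriched by drug selection rather than by clonal screening. The nuclease or guide RNA used with the donor is not described in the record.
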