Addgene plasmid #186668: Donor_ANKRD1_KO_Hygro
Purpose: Donor plasmid to endogenously knock out the ANKRD1 in Hek293 cells. eEF1a promoter, hygromycin and polyA sequence is inserted between two homology arms.
Depositing lab: Astrid Haase. Depositing organization: National Institute of Diabetes & Digestive & Kidney Diseases (NIDDK). Publication: Functional editing of endogenous genes through rapid selection of cell pools (Rapid generation of endogenously tagged genes in Drosophila ovarian somatic sheath cells). Meng Q, Stoyko D, Andrews CM, Konstantinidou P, Genzor P, O T, Elchert AR, Benner L, Sobti S, Katz EY, Haase AD. Nucleic Acids Res. 2022 May 27. pii: 6594084. doi: 10.1093/nar/gkac448. PubMed 35639929.
Backbone
  Vector backbone: pUC19
  Vector type: Mammalian Expression
  Selectable markers: Hygromycin
Growth in bacteria
  Bacterial resistance: Ampicillin, 100 μg/mL
  Growth temperature: 30°C
  Growth strain: NEB Stable
  Copy number: High Copy
Gene/Insert
  Gene/Insert name: ANKRD1 KO Hygromycin
  Species: H. sapiens (human)
  Entrez Gene: ANKRD1 (a.k.a. ALRP, C-193, CARP, CVARP, MCARP, bA320F15.2)
  Cloning method: Gibson Cloning
Terms and licenses: Academic/Nonprofit Terms; Industry Terms: Not Available to Industry
Depositor comments: Please visit https://www.biorxiv.org/content/10.1101/2020.12.18.423517v1 for bioRxiv preprint.
How to cite: Donor_ANKRD1_KO_Hygro was a gift from Astrid Haase (Addgene plasmid # 186668 ; http://n2t.net/addgene:186668 ; RRID:Addgene_186668)
